Addgene plasmid #165617: pSB3K3-101-phzAG
Purpose: Constitutive expression of phzAG operon for phenazine-1-carboxylic acid production
Depositing lab: Martin Buck. Depositing organization: Imperial College London.
Backbone
  Vector backbone: pSB3K3
  Backbone manufacturer: iGEM
  Backbone size w/o insert (bp): 2750
  Vector type: Bacterial Expression, Synthetic Biology
Growth in bacteria
  Bacterial resistance: Kanamycin, 50 μg/mL
  Growth temperature: 37°C
  Growth strain: DH5alpha
  Copy number: Low Copy
Gene/Insert
  Gene/Insert name: phzABCDEFG
  Species: Pseudomonas aeruginosa
  Insert size (bp): 6289
  Promoter: J23101
  Cloning method: Unknown
  Sequencing primers: 5′ TGCCACCTGACGTCTAAGAA
Terms and licenses: Academic/Nonprofit Terms; Industry Terms: Not Available to Industry
How to cite: pSB3K3-101-phzAG was a gift from Martin Buck (Addgene plasmid # 165617 ; http://n2t.net/addgene:165617 ; RRID:Addgene_165617)
