[The description below was written by a language model from this plasmid's Addgene catalogue record and pLannotate feature annotations shown in this document.]
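Description:
pSB3K3-101-phzAG is a bacterial expression plasmid for synthetic biology, built on the iGEM BioBrick backbone pSB3K3 and propagated in E. coli. It replicates from a p15A origin, catalogued as low copy, which is compatible with ColE1-type plasmids in the same cell. Selection is by kanamycin through the aph(3')-Ia aminoglycoside phosphotransferase gene. The automated annotation also picks up short fragments resembling a bom site, an RSF origin and a β-lactamase gene. These appear to be backbone remnants or partial homology matches rather than functional elements.

The payload, about 6.3 kb, is the seven-gene phzABCDEFG operon from Pseudomonas aeruginosa, cloned between the BioBrick prefix and suffix. Transcription is driven by the constitutive Anderson-family promoter J23101. The feature table labels this region as a J23119 fragment, which probably reflects the close sequence similarity among members of that promoter series. Seven consecutive open reading frames follow on the same strand, the last spanning the numbering origin of the circular record. Several are annotated by their nearest homologues from P. chlororaphis or P. fluorescens, so some names differ, for example the fifth gene being called phzB. Their order and the catalogue entry are nonetheless consistent with phzA through phzG. The operon is terminated by a double terminator made up of rrnB T1 and T7Te.

Together these enzymes convert chorismate-derived intermediates, via ADIC and DHHA, into the phenazine ring system. The stated purpose is constitutive production of phenazine-1-carboxylic acid, a redox-active metabolite, in a bacterial host. The record does not specify further applications.
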