Features (pLannotate 1.2.2; 17 found; start..end, strand, type, name):
    549..620     +  terminator     rrnB T1 terminator: transcription terminator T1 from the E. coli rrnB gene
    636..663     +  terminator     T7Te terminator: phage T7 early transcription terminator
    670..690     +  misc_feature   BioBrick suffix: universal suffix for all parts
    830..1645    -  CDS            KanR: aminoglycoside phosphotransferase; aph(3')-Ia; confers resistance to kanamycin in bacteria or G418 (Geneticin®) in eukaryotes
   1972..1998    +  misc_feature   bom (fragment): basis of mobility region from pBR322
   2097..2152    -  rep_origin     RSF ori (fragment): Plasmids containing the RSF 1030 origin of replication can be propagated in E. coli cells that contain additional plasmids with compatible origins.
   2240..2784    -  rep_origin     p15A ori: Plasmids containing the medium-copy-number p15A origin of replication can be propagated in E. coli cells that contain a second plasmid with the ColE1 origin.
   2950..3195    -  CDS            bla(M) (fragment): β-lactamase lacking the signal sequence; bla(M); allows cytosolic expression of β-lactamase
   3272..3293    +  misc_feature   BioBrick prefix: BioBrick prefix for parts that do not start with "ATG"
   3297..3328    +  promoter       J23119 promoter (fragment): bacterial promoter (Registry of Standard Biological Parts BBa J23119)
   3358..3843    +  CDS            phzA1: PHZA1_PSEAE - Experimental evidence at transcript level: Swiss-Prot protein existence level 2. Involved in the biosynthesis of the antibiotic phenazine, a nitrogen-containing heterocyclic molecule. PhzA1 (operon phzA1B1C1E1F1G1) has a role in the biosynthesis of the phenazine during planktonic growth. From Pseudomonas aeruginosa (strain ATCC 15692 / DSM 22644 / CIP 104116 / JCM 14847 / LMG 12228 / 1C / PRS 101 / PAO1).
   3876..4361    +  CDS            phzB1: PHZB1_PSEAE - Experimental evidence at transcript level: Swiss-Prot protein existence level 2. Involved in the biosynthesis of the antibiotic phenazine, a nitrogen-containing heterocyclic molecule. PhzB1 (operon phzA1B1C1E1F1G1) has a role in the biosynthesis of the phenazine during planktonic growth. From Pseudomonas aeruginosa (strain ATCC 15692 / DSM 22644 / CIP 104116 / JCM 14847 / LMG 12228 / 1C / PRS 101 / PAO1).
   4388..5581    +  CDS            phzC: PHZC_PSECL - Also known as phzF. Protein inferred from homology: Swiss-Prot protein existence level 3. From Pseudomonas chlororaphis (Pseudomonas aureofaciens).
   5602..6222    +  CDS            phzD1: PHZD1_PSEAE - Also known as phzD. Experimental evidence at protein level: Swiss-Prot protein existence level 1. Involved in the biosynthesis of the antibiotic phenazine, a nitrogen-containing heterocyclic molecule. PhzD1 (operon phzA1B1C1E1F1G1) has a role in the biosynthesis of the phenazine during planktonic growth (PubMed:23129634). Catalyzes the hydrolysis of the vinyl ether functional group of 2-amino-2-deoxyisochorismate (ADIC), yielding pyruvate and trans-2,3-dihydro-3-hydroxyanthranilic acid (DHHA) (PubMed:12741825, PubMed:23129634). Also able to act on isochorismate, chorismate and 4-
   6222..8090    +  CDS            phzB: PHZB_PSECL - Protein predicted: Swiss-Prot protein existence level 4. Involved in the biosynthesis of the antibiotic, phenazine, a nitrogen-containing heterocyclic molecule having important roles in virulence, competition and biological control. From Pseudomonas chlororaphis (Pseudomonas aureofaciens).
   8119..8940    +  CDS            phzF: PHZF_PSEFL - Experimental evidence at protein level: Swiss-Prot protein existence level 1. Isomerase that catalyzes the condensation of two molecules of trans-2,3-dihydro-3-hydroxyanthranilic acid (DHHA) into the phenazine ring system. The final product is not yet known. From Pseudomonas fluorescens.
   8999..526     +  CDS            phzG (fragment) (across the origin): PHZG_PSEFL - Experimental evidence at protein level: Swiss-Prot protein existence level 1. Involved in the biosynthesis of the antibiotic phenazine, a nitrogen-containing heterocyclic molecule having important roles in virulence, competition and biological control (PubMed:9573209, PubMed:23897464). Catalyzes several oxidations in the terminal steps of core phenazine biosynthesis. It oxidizes both hexahydrophenazine-1,6- dicarboxylic acid (HHPDC) and tetrahydrophenazine-1-carboxylic acid (THPCA) and thereby contributes to the generation of both phenazine- 1,6-dicarboxylic acid (PDC) and phenazi
>Addgene plasmid #165617 | pSB3K3-101-phzAG | addgene full sequence | sequence record 331403 | Addgene NGS Result
CGCCCGCCGCTACGGCGTGCGCGAGCCGCGGGCACTGGCCCTGGCCACGGTCGACGGGCAGGGCCGGCCG
TCGACGCGGATCGTGGTGATCGCCGAGCTGGGCGAGCGCGGGGTGGTGTTCGCCACCCACGCCGATAGCC
AGAAGGGCCGCGAACTGGCGCAGAACCCCTGGGCCTCGGGGGTGCTGTACTGGCGCGAGAGCAGCCAGCA
GATCATCCTCAACGGCCGCGCCGAACGCCTGCCCGACGAGCGCGCCGACGCCCAGTGGCTGAGCCGCCCG
TACCAGACCCACCCGATGTCGATCGCCTCGCGGCAGAGCGAAACCCTCGCCGACATCCACGCCCTGCGCG
CCGAAGCCCGGCGCCTGGCGGAAACCGACGGCCCGCTGCCGCGCCCGCCGGGCTACTGCCTGTTCGAACT
GTGCCTGGAGTCGGTGGAGTTCTGGGGCAACGGCACCGAGCGGCTGCACGAGCGCCTGCGCTACGACCGC
GACGAAGGAGGCTGGAAGCACCGCTACCTGCAACCGTGATAATACTAGAGCCAGGCATCAAATAAAACGA
AAGGCTCAGTCGAAAGACTGGGCCTTTCGTTTTATCTGTTGTTTGTCGGTGAACGCTCTCTACTAGAGTC
ACACTGGCTCACCTTCGGGTGGGCCTTTCTGCGTTTATATACTAGTAGCGGCCGCTGCAGGCTTCCTCGC
TCACTGACTCGCTGCGCTCGGTCGTTCGGCTGCGGCGAGCGGTATCAGCTCACTCAAAGGCGGTAATCTC
GAGTCCCGTCAAGTCAGCGTAATGCTCTGCCAGTGTTACAACCAATTAACCAATTCTGATTAGAAAAACT
CATCGAGCATCAAATGAAACTGCAATTTATTCATATCAGGATTATCGATACCATATTTTTGAAAAAGCCG
TTTCTGTAATGAAGGAGAAAACTCACCGAGGCAGTTCCATAGGATGGCAAGATCCTGGTATCGGTCTGCG
ATTCCGACTCGTCCAACATCAATACAACCTATTAATTTCCCCTCGTCAAAAATAAGGTTATCAAGTGAGA
AATCACCATGAGTGACGACTGAATCCGGTGAGAATGGCAAAAGCTTATGCATTTCTTTCCAGACTTGTTC
AACAGGCCAGCCATTACGCTCGTCATCAAAATCACTCGCATCAACCAAACCGTTATTCATTCGTGATTGC
GCCTGAGCGAGACGAAATACGCGATCGCTGTTAAAAGGACAATTACAAACAGGAATCGAATGCAACCGGC
GCAGGAACACTGCCAGCGCATCAACAATATTTTCACCTGAATCAGGATATTCTTCTAATACCTGGAATGC
TGTTTTCCCGGGGATCGCAGTGGTGAGTAACCATGCATCATCAGGAGTACGGATAAAATGCTTGATGGTC
GGAAGAGGCATAAATTCCGTCAGCCAGTTTAGTCTGACCATCTCATCTGTAACATCATTGGCAACGCTAC
CTTTGCCATGTTTCAGAAACAACTCTGGCGCATCGGGCTTCCCATACAATCGATAGATTGTCGCACCTGA
TTGCCCGACATTATCGCGAGCCCATTTATACCCATATAAATCAGCATCCATGTTGGAATTTAATCGCGGC
CTGGAGCAAGACGTTTCCCGTTGAATATGGCTCATAACACCCCTTGTATTACTGTTTATGTAAGCAGACA
GTTTTATTGTTCATGATGATATATTTTTATCTTGTGCAATGTAACATCAGAGATTTTGAGACACAACGTG
GCTTTGTTGAATAAATCGAACTTTTGCTGAGTTGAAGGATCAGATCACGCATCTTCCCGACAACGCAGAC
CGTTCCGTGGCAAAGCAAAAGTTCAAAATCACCAACTGGTCCACCTACAACAAAGCTCTCATCAACCGTG
GCTCCCTCACTTTCTGGCTGGATGATGGGGCGATTCAGGCCTGGTATGAGTCAGCAACACCTTCTTCACG
AGGCAGACCTCAGCGCTAGCGGAGTGTATACTGGCTTACTATGTTGGCACTGATGAGGGTGTCAGTGAAG
TGCTTCATGTGGCAGGAGAAAAAAGGCTGCACCGGTGCGTCAGCAGAATATGTGATACAGGATATATTCC
GCTTCCTCGCTCACTGACTCGCTACGCTCGGTCGTTCGACTGCGGCGAGCGGAAATGGCTTACGAACGGG
GCGGAGATTTCCTGGAAGATGCCAGGAAGATACTTAACAGGGAAGTGAGAGGGCCGCGGCAAAGCCGTTT
TTCCATAGGCTCCGCCCCCTGACAAGCATCACGAAATCTGACGCTCAAATCAGTGGTGGCGAAACCCGAC
AGGACTATAAAGATACCAGGCGTTTCCCCCTGGCGGCTCCCTCGTGCGCTCTCCTGTTCCTGCCTTTCGG
TTTACCGGTGTCATTCCGCTGTTATGGCCGCGTTTGTCTCATTCCACGCCTGACACTCAGTTCCGGGTAG
GCAGTTCGCTCCAAGCTGGACTGTATGCACGAACCCCCCGTTCAGTCCGACCGCTGCGCCTTATCCGGTA
ACTATCGTCTTGAGTCCAACCCGGAAAGACATGCAAAAGCACCACTGGCAGCAGCCACTGGTAATTGATT
TAGAGGAGTTAGTCTTGAAGTCATGCGCCGGTTAAGGCTAAACTGAAAGGACAAGTTTTGGTGACTGCGC
TCCTCCAAGCCAGTTACCTCGGTTCAAAGAGTTGGTAGCTCAGAGAACCTTCAAAAAACCGCCCTGCAAG
GCGGTTTTTTCGTTTTCAGAGCAAGAGATTACGCGCAGACCAAAACGATCTCAAGAAGATCATCTTATTA
AGGGGTCTGACGCTCAGTGGAACGAAAACTCACGTTAAGGGATTTTGGTCATGAGATTATCAAAAAGGAT
CTTCACCTAGATCCTTTTAAATTAAAAATGAAGTTTTAAATCAATCTAAAGTATATATGAGTAAACTTGG
TCTGACAGTTACCAATGCTTAATCAGTGAGGCACCTATCTCAGCGATCTGTCTATTTCGTTCATCCATAG
TTGCCTGACTCCCCGTCGTGTAGATAACTACGATACGGGAGGGCTTACCATCTGGCCCCAGTGCTGCAAT
GATACCGCGAGACCCACGCTCACCGGCTCCAGATTTATCAGCAATAAACCAGCCAGCCGGAAGGGCCGAG
CGCAGAAGTGGTCCTGCAACTTTATCCGCCTCCATCCAGTCTATTCCATGGTGCCACCTGACGTCTAAGA
AACCATTATTATCATGACATTAACCTATAAAAATAGGCGTATCACGAGGCAGAATTCGCGGCCGCTTCTA
GAGTTTACAGCTAGCTCAGTCCTAGGTATTATGCTAGCTACTAGAGGAGCCCTCTCGGAGGCGGCGCATG
AACGGTCAGCGGTACAGGGAAACACCCCTCGACATCGAGCGTCTGCGGCGCCTGAATCGCGCCACGGTGG
AGCGCTACATGGCAATGAAGGGGGCCGAACGGTTACAGCGGCACAGCCTGTTCGTCGAGGACGGCTGCGC
CGGCAACTGGACCACGGAAAGCGGCGAACCCCTGGTTTTCCGGGGCCATGAGAGCCTCAGGCGGCTCGCC
GAGTGGCTCGAGCGCTGCTTCCCCGACTGGGAGTGGCACAACGTGCGGATCTTCGAGACCGAGGATCCGA
ACCACTTCTGGGTCGAGTGCGACGGGCGCGGCAAGGCGCTGGTCCCGGGGTATCCGCAGGGCTATTGCGA
GAACCACTACATCCATTCCTTCGAACTCGAGAACGGCCGGATAAAACGTAATCGCGAGTTCATGAACCCG
ATACAGAAACTGCGTGCATTGGGAATAGCCGTTCCGCAAATAAAACGTGACGGTATTCCCACTTGAATGA
CATCTACCGCCAAGGAGCATTGACGATGCCTGATACGACAAATCCAATCGGTTTCACCGATGCCAACGAA
CTTCGCGAAAAGAATCGCGCCACCGTCGAGAAGTACATGAATACCAAAGGCCAGGATCGCCTGCGCCGCC
ATGAACTTTTCGTCGAGGACGGCTGTGGCGGTTTATGGACCACCGATACCGGCTCGCCCATCGTCATTCG
TGGCAAAGACAAACTTGCGGAACATGCCGTCTGGTCATTGAAGTGCTTTCCCGATTGGGAGTGGTACAAC
ATAAATATATTCGGAACCGACGACCCCAATCATTTCTGGGTCGAATGCGACGGTCACGGCAAGATTCTTT
TCCCCGGATATCCCGAAGGATATTACGAAAACCACTTCCTGCATTCCTTCGAACTTGAAGACGGCAAGAT
CAAGCGCAACCGCGAATTTATGAACGTCTTCCAGCAATTGCGCGCCTTGAGCATTCCGGTCCCGCAGATC
AAACGCGAAGGCATTCCCACCTGAGGCCATCCTGGAAGGGGTGAACTATGGACGATCTATTGCAACGCGT
ACGGCGCTGCGAAGCGTTGCAGCAACCCGAATGGGGCGATCCGTCGCGCCTGCGCGACGTGCAGGCGTAC
CTGCGCGGCAGTCCGGCGCTGATCCGCGCCGGCGACATCCTGGCCCTGCGCGCGACCCTGGCGCGGGTCG
CCCGCGGCGAGGCGCTGGTGGTGCAGTGCGGCGACTGCGCCGAGGACATGGACGACCACCATGCCGAGAA
CGTGGCGCGCAAGGCCGCCGTGCTGGAACTGCTGGCCGGCGCCCTGCGCCTGGCCGGCCGGCGGCCGGTG
ATCCGCGTCGGGCGCATCGCCGGGCAGTACGCCAAGCCGCGTTCCAAGCCGCACGAGCAGGTCGGCGAGC
AGACCCTGCCGGTCTATCGCGGCGACATGGTCAACGGCCGCGAGGCCCATGCCGAACAGCGCCGGGCCGA
TCCGCAGCGGATCCTCAAGGGCTATGCGGCGGCGCGCAACATCATGCGCCACCTGGGCTGGGACGCCGCG
TCCGGGCAGGAGGCGAATGCCTCGCCGGTCTGGACCAGCCACGAGATGCTGCTGCTCGACTACGAGCTGT
CGATGCTGCGCGAGGACGAGCAGCGCCGGGTCTATCTCGGTTCGACCCACTGGCCGTGGATCGGCGAGCG
CACCCGCCAGGTCGACGGCGCCCATGTGGCGCTGCTGGCCGAGGTGCTCAACCCGGTGGCCTGCAAGGTC
GGTCCGGAGATCGGCCGCGACCAGTTGCTGGCGCTCTGCGAGCGCCTCGATCCGCGCCGCGAGCCGGGAC
GCCTGACGCTGATCGCGCGGATGGGCGCGCAGAAGGTCGGCGAGCGCCTGCCGCCGCTGGTGGAGGCGGT
GCGCGCGGCCGGGCACCCGGTGATCTGGCTGAGCGACCCGATGCACGGCAACACCATCGTCGCGCCCTGC
GGCAACAAGACCCGCCTGGTGCGCAGCATCGCCGAGGAGGTGGCGGCGTTCCGCCTGGCGGTGTCCGGCT
CCGGCGGCGTGGCCGCCGGGCTGCACCTGGAAACCACCCCGGACGACGTCACCGAGTGCGTCGCCGATTC
CAGCGGCCTGCACCAGGTCAGCCGGCACTACACCAGCCTCTGCGATCCGCGGCTGAACCCCTGGCAGGCG
CTCAGCGCGGTGATGGCCTGGTCCGGCGCAGAAGCGATCCCGAGCGCAACCTTCCCCCTGGAGACCGTGG
CATGAGCGGCATTCCCGAAATCACCGCCTATCCCTTGCCGACCGCCCAGCAACTGCCGGCCAACCTGGCG
CGCTGGAGCCTGGAGCCGCGGCGCGCGGTGCTGCTGGTGCACGACATGCAGCGCTACTTCCTACGCCCGC
TGCCCGAGAGCCTGCGCGCCGGACTGGTGGCCAACGCCGCGCGGCTGCGCCGCTGGTGCGTCGAGCAGGG
CGTGCAGATCGCCTACACCGCCCAGCCGGGCAGCATGACCGAGGAGCAGCGCGGTCTGCTCAAGGACTTC
TGGGGGCCGGGCATGCGCGCCAGTCCGGCCGACCGCGAGGTGGTCGAGGAGCTGGCGCCGGGGCCGGACG
ACTGGCTGCTGACCAAGTGGCGCTACAGCGCCTTCTTCCACTCCGACCTGCTCCAGCGGATGCGCGCCGC
CGGCCGCGACCAGTTGGTGCTGTGCGGCGTATACGCCCACGTCGGGGTGCTGATCTCCACGGTCGACGCC
TACTCCAACGACATCCAGCCGTTCCTGGTGGCCGACGCCATCGCCGACTTCAGCGAGGCGCACCACCGCA
TGGCCCTGGAATACGCCGCCAGCCGCTGCGCGATGGTGGTCACCACCGACGAGGTGCTGGAATGAACGCC
CTGCCCACATCGCTGTTGCAGCGCCTGCTCGAACGGCCGGCGCCGTTCGCCTTGCTCTACCGCCCGGAAA
GCAATGGCCCGGGCCTGCTCGACGTGATCCGCGGCGAGGCGCTCGAACTGCACGGCCTGGCCGACCTGCC
GCTGGACGAGCCCGGCCCGGGCCTGCCGCGCCATGACCTGCTGGCGCTGATTCCCTACCGGCAGATCGCC
GAGCGCGGCTTCGAGGCGCTCGACGACGGCACGCCGCTGCTGGCGCTGAAGGTCCTGGAGCAGGAACTGC
TGCCGCTGGAGCAGGCCCTGGCGCTGCTGCCGAACCAGGCGCTGGAACTGAGCGAGGAAGGTTTCGACCT
CGACGACGAGGCCTACGCCGAAGTGGTCGGGCGGGTCATCGCCGACGAGATCGGTCGCGGCGAAGGCGCC
AACTTCGTGATCAAGCGGCGCTTCCAGGCGCGCATCGACGGCTACGCCACGGCCAGCGCGCTGAGCTTCT
TCCGCCAGTTGCTGCTGCGCGAGAAGGGCGCCTACTGGACCTTCATCGTCCACACCGGCGAACGCACCCT
GGTCGGCGCCTCGCCCGAGCGACACATCAGCGTGCGCGACGGCCTGGCGGTGATGAACCCGATCAGCGGC
ACCTACCGCTACCCGCCGGCCGGGCCGAACCTGGCCGAGGTCATGGAATTTCTCGACAACCGCAAGGAAG
CCGACGAGCTGTACATGGTGGTGGACGAGGAGCTGAAGATGATGGCGCGGATCTGCGAGGACGGCGGCCG
GGTGCTCGGTCCCTACCTCAAGGAGATGGCGCACCTGGCGCACACCGAGTACTTCATCGAGGGCCAGACC
AGCCGCGACGTGCGCGAGGTGCTGCGCGAGACGCTGTTCGCCCCGACCGTCACCGGCAGCCCGCTGGAAA
GCGCCTGCCGGGTGATCCGCCGCTACGAGCCGCAGGGTCGCGGCTACTACAGCGGGGTGGCGGCGCTGAT
CGGCGGTGATGGCCAGGGCGGGCGCACGCTGGACTCGGCGATCCTGATCCGCACCGCCGAGATCGAGGGC
GACGGCCGCCTGCGCATCGGCGTCGGCTCGACCATCGTGCGTCACTCCGATCCCCTGGGCGAGGCGGCGG
AAAGCCGGGCCAAGGCTTCCGGGCTGATCGCCGCGCTGAAGAGCCAGGCGCCGCAGCGCCTGGGCTCGCA
CCCGCACGTGGTGGCGGCGCTGGCCAGCCGCAACGCGCCGATCGCCGACTTCTGGCTGCGCGGCGCCAGC
GAGCGCCAGCAGTTGCAGGCCGACCTGTCCGGACGCGAGGTGCTGATCGTCGATGCCGAGGACACCTTCA
CCTCGATGATCGCCAAGCAGCTCAAGTCGCTGGGCCTGACGGTGACCGTGCGCGGCTTCCAGGAGCCGTA
CTCGTTCGACGGCTACGACCTGGTGATCATGGGCCCCGGCCCAGGCAACCCCACCGAGATCGGCCAGCCG
AAGATCGGCCACCTGCACCTGGCCATCCGTTCGCTGCTCAGCGAGCGCCGGCCGTTCCTCGCCGTGTGCC
TGAGCCACCAGGTGCTGAGCCTGTGCCTGGGCCTGGACCTGCAACGCCGGCAAGAGCCCAACCAGGGCGT
GCAGAAACAGATCGACCTGTTCGGCGCCGCCGAGCGCGTCGGCTTCTACAACACCTTCGCTGCGCGCGCC
TTGCAGGACCGCATCGAGATCCCCGAGGTCGGCCCGATCGAGATCAGCCGCGACCGCGAGACCGGCGAGG
TCCATGCCCTGCGCGGGCCGCGCTTCGCCTCCATGCAATTCCACCCCGAATCGGTGCTGACCCGCGAGGG
TCCGCGCATCATCGCCGACCTGCTGCGTCACGCGCTGGTCGAGCGGCGGCCCTGAGCCAGGAGAGCCCAT
GCACAGATATGTCGTGATAGACGCCTTCGCCAGCGAACCGCTGCAAGGCAACCCGGTGGCGGTGTTCTTC
GACTGCGACGACCTCAGCGGCGAGCGCATGCAGCGCATGGCGCGGGAGATGAACCTGTCGGAGAGCACCT
TCGTGCTCCGCCCGCAACAGGACGGCGACGCGCGCATCCGCATCTTCACCCCGGTCAACGAACTGCCGTT
CGCCGGCCACCCGCTGCTGGGCACCGCCATCGCCCTGGGCGCCGAGACCGACAAGGACAGGCTGTTCCTG
GAGACCAGGATGGGCACCGTGCCCTTCGCCCTGGAACGCCAGGACGGCAAGGTGGTGGCCTGTAGCATGC
AGCAGCCGATCCCCACCTGGGAGCACTTCAGCCGACCGGCCGAGCTGCTCGCCGCCCTCGGCCTGAAGGG
CTCGACCTTTCCCATCGAGGTCTACCGCAACGGCCCGCGCCACGTCTTCGTCGGCCTGGAGAGCGTCGCC
GCGCTGTCCGCGCTGCACCCCGACCACCGCGCGCTGTGCGACTTCCCGGACCTGGCGGTGAACTGCTTCG
CCGGCGCCGGGCGGCACTGGCGCAGCCGCATGTTCTCGCCGGCCTACGGCGTGGTCGAGGACGCCGCCAC
CGGTTCCGCCGCCGGGCCGCTGGCGATCCACCTGGCGCGCCACCGGCAGATTCCCTACGGGCAGCAGATC
GAGATCCTCCAGGGCGTCGAGATCGGCCGGCCGTCGCGCATGTACGCCCGCGCCGAGGGCGCCGGCGAGC
GGGTCTCGGCGGTGGAAGTGTCGGGCAACGGCGCGGCCTTCGCCGAAGGCCGCGCCTACCTGTGAACGGG
CAGAACGGAGGAACGCCGTGATGGGCGTCAACGCGAACATTTCCGAGTCCCTCACCGGGACCATCGAAGC
CCCTTTCCCGGAGTTCGAGGCGCCGCCGGCGAACCCCATGGAGGTGCTGCGCAACTGGCTGGAACG
